>Addgene plasmid #77047 | EIF2AK1 gRNA (BRDN0001147917) | addgene full sequence | sequence record 187012 | Addgene Assembled Sequence
CCCGGGTGCAAAGATGGATAAAGTTTTAAACAGAGAGGAATCTTTGCAGCTAATGGACCTTCTAGGTCTT
GAAAGGAGTGGGAATTGGCTCCGGTGCCCGTCAGTGGGCAGAGCGCACATCGCCCACAGTCCCCGAGAAG
TTGGGGGGAGGGGTCGGCAATTGATCCGGTGCCTAGAGAAGGTGGCGCGGGGTAAACTGGGAAAGTGATG
TCGTGTACTGGCTCCGCCTTTTTCCCGAGGGTGGGGGAGAACCGTATATAAGTGCAGTAGTCGCCGTGAA
CGTTCTTTTTCGCAACGGGTTTGCCGCCAGAACACAGGTAAGTGCCGTGTGTGGTTCCCGCGGGCCTGGC
CTCTTTACGGGTTATGGCCCTTGCGTGCCTTGAATTACTTCCACCTGGCTGCAGTACGTGATTCTTGATC
CCGAGCTTCGGGTTGGAAGTGGGTGGGAGAGTTCGAGGCCTTGCGCTTAAGGAGCCCCTTCGCCTCGTGC
TTGAGTTGAGGCCTGGCCTGGGCGCTGGGGCCGCCGCGTGCGAATCTGGTGGCACCTTCGCGCCTGTCTC
GCTGCTTTCGATAAGTCTCTAGCCATTTAAAATTTTTGATGACCTGCTGCGACGCTTTTTTTCTGGCAAG
ATAGTCTTGTAAATGCGGGCCAAGATCTGCACACTGGTATTTCGGTTTTTGGGGCCGCGGGCGGCGACGG
GGCCCGTGCGTCCCAGCGCACATGTTCGGCGAGGCGGGGCCTGCGAGCGCGGCCACCGAGAATCGGACGG
GGGTAGTCTCAAGCTGGCCGGCCTGCTCTGGTGCCTGGCCTCGCGCCGCCGTGTATCGCCCCGCCCTGGG
CGGCAAGGCTGGCCCGGTCGGCACCAGTTGCGTGAGCGGAAAGATGGCCGCTTCCCGGCCCTGCTGCAGG
GAGCTCAAAATGGAGGACGCGGCGCTCGGGAGAGCGGGCGGGTGAGTCACCCACACAAAGGAAAAGGGCC
TTTCCGTCCTCAGCCGTCGCTTCATGTGACTCCACGGAGTACCGGGCGCCGTCCAGGCACCTCGATTAGT
TCTCGAGCTTTTGGAGTACGTCGTCTTTAGGTTGGGGGGAGGGGTTTTATGCGATGGAGTTTCCCCACAC
TGAGTGGGTGGAGACTGAAGTTAGGCCAGCTTGGCACTTGATGTAATTCTCCTTGGAATTTGCCCTTTTT
GAGTTTGGATCTTGGTTCATTCTCAAGCCTCAGACAGTGGTTCAAAGTTTTTTTCTTCCATTTCAGGTGT
CGTGACGTACGGCCACCATGACCGAGTACAAGCCCACGGTGCGCCTCGCCACCCGCGACGACGTCCCCAG
GGCCGTACGCACCCTCGCCGCCGCGTTCGCCGACTACCCCGCCACGCGCCACACCGTCGATCCGGACCGC
CACATCGAGCGGGTCACCGAGCTGCAAGAACTCTTCCTCACGCGCGTCGGGCTCGACATCGGCAAGGTGT
GGGTCGCGGACGACGGCGCCGCCGTGGCGGTCTGGACCACGCCGGAGAGCGTCGAAGCGGGGGCGGTGTT
CGCCGAGATCGGCCCGCGCATGGCCGAGTTGAGCGGTTCCCGGCTGGCCGCGCAGCAACAGATGGAAGGC
CTCCTGGCGCCGCACCGGCCCAAGGAGCCCGCGTGGTTCCTGGCCACCGTCGGAGTCTCGCCCGACCACC
AGGGCAAGGGTCTGGGCAGCGCCGTCGTGCTCCCCGGAGTGGAGGCGGCCGAGCGCGCCGGGGTGCCCGC
CTTCCTGGAGACCTCCGCGCCCCGCAACCTCCCCTTCTACGAGCGGCTCGGCTTCACCGTCACCGCCGAC
GTCGAGGTGCCCGAAGGACCGCGCACCTGGTGCATGACCCGCAAGCCCGGTGCCTGAACGCGTTAAGTCG
ACAATCAACCTCTGGATTACAAAATTTGTGAAAGATTGACTGGTATTCTTAACTATGTTGCTCCTTTTAC
GCTATGTGGATACGCTGCTTTAATGCCTTTGTATCATGCTATTGCTTCCCGTATGGCTTTCATTTTCTCC
TCCTTGTATAAATCCTGGTTGCTGTCTCTTTATGAGGAGTTGTGGCCCGTTGTCAGGCAACGTGGCGTGG
TGTGCACTGTGTTTGCTGACGCAACCCCCACTGGTTGGGGCATTGCCACCACCTGTCAGCTCCTTTCCGG
GACTTTCGCTTTCCCCCTCCCTATTGCCACGGCGGAACTCATCGCCGCCTGCCTTGCCCGCTGCTGGACA
GGGGCTCGGCTGTTGGGCACTGACAATTCCGTGGTGTTGTCGGGGAAATCATCGTCCTTTCCTTGGCTGC
TCGCCTGTGTTGCCACCTGGATTCTGCGCGGGACGTCCTTCTGCTACGTCCCTTCGGCCCTCAATCCAGC
GGACCTTCCTTCCCGCGGCCTGCTGCCGGCTCTGCGGCCTCTTCCGCGTCTTCGCCTTCGCCCTCAGACG
AGTCGGATCTCCCTTTGGGCCGCCTCCCCGCGTCGACTTTAAGACCAATGACTTACAAGGCAGCTGTAGA
TCTTAGCCACTTTTTAAAAGAAAAGGGGGGACTGGAAGGGCTAATTCACTCCCAACGAAGACAAGATCTG
CTTTTTGCTTGTACTGGGTCTCTCTGGTTAGACCAGATCTGAGCCTGGGAGCTCTCTGGCTAACTAGGGA
ACCCACTGCTTAAGCCTCAATAAAGCTTGCCTTGAGTGCTTCAAGTAGTGTGTGCCCGTCTGTTGTGTGA
CTCTGGTAACTAGAGATCCCTCAGACCCTTTTAGTCAGTGTGGAAAATCTCTAGCAGTACGTATAGTAGT
TCATGTCATCTTATTATTCAGTATTTATAACTTGCAAAGAAATGAATATCAGAGAGTGAGAGGAACTTGT
TTATTGCAGCTTATAATGGTTACAAATAAAGCAATAGCATCACAAATTTCACAAATAAAGCATTTTTTTC
ACTGCATTCTAGTTGTGGTTTGTCCAAACTCATCAATGTATCTTATCATGTCTGGCTCTAGCTATCCCGC
CCCTAACTCCGCCCATCCCGCCCCTAACTCCGCCCAGTTCCGCCCATTCTCCGCCCCATGGCTGACTAAT
TTTTTTTATTTATGCAGAGGCCGAGGCCGCCTCGGCCTCTGAGCTATTCCAGAAGTAGTGAGGAGGCTTT
TTTGGAGGCCTAGGGACGTACCCAATTCGCCCTATAGTGAGTCGTATTACGCGCGCTCACTGGCCGTCGT
TTTACAACGTCGTGACTGGGAAAACCCTGGCGTTACCCAACTTAATCGCCTTGCAGCACATCCCCCTTTC
GCCAGCTGGCGTAATAGCGAAGAGGCCCGCACCGATCGCCCTTCCCAACAGTTGCGCAGCCTGAATGGCG
AATGGG
[124 nt withheld, positions 3367-3490]
C
[91 nt withheld, positions 3492-3582]
A
[49 nt withheld, positions 3584-3632]
CCTTTGACGTTGGAGTCCACGTTCTTT
[37 nt withheld, positions 3660-3696]
ACCCTATCTCGGTCTATTCTTTTGATTTATAAGGGATTTTGCCGATTTCGGCCTATTGGTTAAAAAATGA
GCTGATTTAACAAAAATTTAACGCGAATTTTAACAAAATATTAACGCTTACAATTTAGGTGGCACTTTTC
GGGGAAATGTGCGCGGAACCCCTATTTGTTTATTTTTCTAAATACATTCAAATATGTATCCGCTCATGAG
ACAATAACCCTGATAAATGCTTCAATAATATTGAAAAAGGAAGAGTATGAGTATTCAACATTTCCGTGTC
GCCCTTATTCCCTTTTTTGCGGCATTTTGCCTTCCTGTTTTTGCTCACCCAGAAACGCTGGTGAAAGTAA
AAGATGCTGAAGATCAGTTGGGTGCACGAGTGGGTTACATCGAACTGGATCTCAACAGCGGTAAGATCCT
TGAGAGTTTTCGCCCCGAAGAACGTTTTCCAATGATGAGCACTTTTAAAGTTCTGCTATGTGGCGCGGTA
TTATCCCGTATTGACGCCGGGCAAGAGCAACTCGGTCGCCGCATACACTATTCTCAGAATGACTTGGTTG
AGTACTCACCAGTCACAGAAAAGCATCTTACGGATGGCATGACAGTAAGAGAATTATGCAGTGCTGCCAT
AACCATGAGTGATAACACTGCGGCCAACTTACTTCTGACAACGATCGGAGGACCGAAGGAGCTAACCGCT
TTTTTGCACAACATGGGGGATCATGTAACTCGCCTTGATCGTTGGGAACCGGAGCTGAATGAAGCCATAC
CAAACGACGAGCGTGACACCACGATGCCTGTAGCAATGGCAACAACGTTGCGCAAACTATTAACTGGCGA
ACTACTTACTCTAGCTTCCCGGCAACAATTAATAGACTGGATGGAGGCGGATAAAGTTGCAGGACCACTT
CTGCGCTCGGCCCTTCCGGCTGGCTGGTTTATTGCTGATAAATCTGGAGCCGGTGAGCGTGGGTCTCGCG
GTATCATTGCAGCACTGGGGCCAGATGGTAAGCCCTCCCGTATCGTAGTTATCTACACGACGGGGAGTCA
GGCAACTATGGATGAACGAAATAGACAGATCGCTGAGATAGGTGCCTCACTGATTAAGCATTGGTAACTG
TCAGACCAAGTTTACTCATATATACTTTAGATTGATTTAAAACTTCATTTTTAATTTAAAAGGATCTAGG
TGAAGATCCTTTTTGATAATCTCATGACCAAAATCCCTTAACGTGAGTTTTCGTTCCACTGAGCGTCAGA
CCCCGTAGAAAAGATCAAAGGATCTTCTTGAGATCCTTTTTTTCTGCGCGTAATCTGCTGCTTGCAAACA
AAAAAACCACCGCTACCAGCGGTGGTTTGTTTGCCGGATCAAGAGCTACCAACTCTTTTTCCGAAGGTAA
CTGGCTTCAGCAGAGCGCAGATACCAAATACTGTTCTTCTAGTGTAGCCGTAGTTAGGCCACCACTTCAA
GAACTCTGTAGCACCGCCTACATACCTCGCTCTGCTAATCCTGTTACCAGTGGCTGCTGCCAGTGGCGAT
AAGTCGTGTCTTACCGGGTTGGACTCAAGACGATAGTTACCGGATAAGGCGCAGCGGTCGGGCTGAACGG
GGGGTTCGTGCACACAGCCCAGCTTGGAGCGAACGACCTACACCGAACTGAGATACCTACAGCGTGAGCT
ATGAGAAAGCGCCACGCTTCCCGAAGGGAGAAAGGCGGACAGGTATCCGGTAAGCGGCAGGGTCGGAACA
GGAGAGCGCACGAGGGAGCTTCCAGGGGGAAACGCCTGGTATCTTTATAGTCCTGTCGGGTTTCGCCACC
TCTGACTTGAGCGTCGATTTTTGTGATGCTCGTCAGGGGGGCGGAGCCTATGGAAAAACGCCAGCAACGC
GGCCTTTTTACGGTTCCTGGCCTTTTGCTGGCCTTTTGCTCACATGTTCTTTCCTGCGTTATCCCCTGAT
TCTGTGGATAACCGTATTACCGCCTTTGAGTGAGCTGATACCGCTCGCCGCAGCCGAACGACCGAGCGCA
GCGAGTCAGTGAGCGAGGAAGCGGAAGAGCGCCCAATACGCAAACCGCCTCTCCCCGCGCGTTGGCCGAT
TCATTAATGCAGCTGGCACGACAGGTTTCCCGACTGGAAAGCGGGCAGTGAGCGCAACGCAATTAATGTG
AGTTAGCTCACTCATTAGGCACCCCAGGCTTTACACTTTATGCTTCCGGCTCGTATGTTGTGTGGAATTG
TGAGCGGATAACAATTTCACACAGGAAACAGCTATGACCATGATTACGCCAAGCGCGCAATTAACCCTCA
CTAAAGGGAACAAAAGCTGGAGCTGCAAGCTTAATGTAGTCTTATGCAATACTCTTGTAGTCTTGCAACA
TGGTAACGATGAGTTAGCAACATGCCTTACAAGGAGAGAAAAAGCACCGTGCATGCCGATTGGTGGAAGT
AAGGTGGTACGATCGTGCCTTATTAGGAAGGCAACAGACGGGTCTGACATGGATTGGACGAACCACTGAA
TTGCCGCATTGCAGAGATATTGTATTTAAGTGCCTAGCTCGATACATAAACGGGTCTCTCTGGTTAGACC
AGATCTGAGCCTGGGAGCTCTCTGGCTAACTAGGGAACCCACTGCTTAAGCCTCAATAAAGCTTGCCTTG
AGTGCTTCAAGTAGTGTGTGCCCGTCTGTTGTGTGACTCTGGTAACTAGAGATCCCTCAGACCCTTTTAG
TCAGTGTGGAAAATCTCTAGCAGTGGCGCCCGAACAGGGACTTGAAAGCGAAAGGGAAACCAGAGGAGCT
CTCTCGACGCAGGACTCGGCTTGCTGAAGCGCGCACGGCAAGAGGCGAGGGGCGGCGACTGGTGAGTACG
CCAAAAATTTTGACTAGCGGAGGCTAGAAGGAGAGAGATGGGTGCGAGAGCGTCAGTATTAAGCGGGGGA
GAATTAGATCGCGATGGGAAAAAATTCGGTTAAGGCCAGGGGGAAAGAAAAAATATAAATTAAAACATAT
AGTATGGGCAAGCAGGGAGCTAGAACGATTCGCAGTTAATCCTGGCCTGTTAGAAACATCAGAAGGCTGT
AGACAAATACTGGGACAGCTACAACCATCCCTTCAGACAGGATCAGAAGAACTTAGATCATTATATAATA
CAGTAGCAACCCTCTATTGTGTGCATCAAAGGATAGAGATAAAAGACACCAAGGAAGCTTTAGACAAGAT
AGAGGAAGAGCAAAACAAAAGTAAGACCACCGCACAGCAAGCGGCCGCTGATCTTCAGACCTGGAGGAGG
AGATATGAGGGACAATTGGAGAAGTGAATTATATAAATATAAAGTAGTAAAAATTGAACCATTAGGAGTA
GCACCCACCAAGGCAAAGAGAAGAGTGGTGCAGAGAGAAAAAAGAGCAGTGGGAATAGGAGCTTTGTTCC
TTGGGTTCTTGGGAGCAGCAGGAAGCACTATGGGCGCAGCGTCAATGACGCTGACGGTACAGGCCAGACA
ATTATTGTCTGGTATAGTGCAGCAGCAGAACAATTTGCTGAGGGCTATTGAGGCGCAACAGCATCTGTTG
CAACTCACAGTCTGGGGCATCAAGCAGCTCCAGGCAAGAATCCTGGCTGTGGAAAGATACCTAAAGGATC
AACAGCTCCTGGGGATTTGGGGTTGCTCTGGAAAACTCATTTGCACCACTGCTGTGCCTTGGAATGCTAG
TTGGAGTAATAAATCTCTGGAACAGATTTGGAATCACACGACCTGGATGGAGTGGGACAGAGAAATTAAC
AATTACACAAGCTTAATACACTCCTTAATTGAAGAATCGCAAAACCAGCAAGAAAAGAATGAACAAGAAT
TATTGGAATTAGATAAATGGGCAAGTTTGTGGAATTGGTTTAACATAACAAATTGGCTGTGGTATATAAA
ATTATTCATAATGATAGTAGGAGGCTTGGTAGGTTTAAGAATAGTTTTTGCTGTACTTTCTATAGTGAAT
AGAGTTAGGCAGGGATATTCACCATTATCGTTTCAGACCCACCTCCCAACCCCGAGGGGACCCAGAGAGG
GCCTATTTCCCATGATTCCTTCATATTTGCATATACGATACAAGGCTGTTAGAGAGATAATTAGAATTAA
TTTGACTGTAAACACAAAGATATTAGTACAAAATACGTGACGTAGAAAGTAATAATTTCTTGGGTAGTTT
GCAGTTTTAAAATTATGTTTTAAAATGGACTATCATATGCTTACCGTAACTTGAAAGTATTTCGATTTCT
TGGCTTTATATATCTTGTGGAAAGGACGAAACACCGATAGTCGAGAGAAACAAGCGGTTTTAGAGCTAGA
AATAGCAAGTTAAAATAAGGCTAGTCCGTTATCAACTTGAAAAAGTGGCACCGAGTCGGTGCTTTTTTAA
GCTTGGCGTAACTAGATCTTGAGACAAATGGCAGTATTCATCCACAATTTTAAAAGAAAAGGGGGGATTG
GGGGGTACAGTGCAGGGGAAAGAATAGTAGACATAATAGCAACAGACATACAAACTAAAGAATTACAAAA
ACAAATTACAAAAATTCAAAATTTTCGGGTTTATTACAGGGACAGCAGAGATCCACTTTGGCGCCGGCTC
GAGGGGG
Features (pLannotate 1.2.2; 29 found; start..end, strand, type, name):
     14..80      +  CDS            small t antigen (fragment): SV40 (simian virus 40) small t antigen
    106..317     +  promoter       EF-1α core promoter: core promoter for human elongation factor EF-1α
    318..1256    +  intron         EF-1α intron A: intron upstream of the start codon of human EF-1α
   1278..1877    +  CDS            PuroR (fragment): puromycin N-acetyltransferase; pac from Streptomyces; confers resistance to puromycin
   1893..2481    +  misc_feature   WPRE: woodchuck hepatitis virus posttranscriptional regulatory element
   2532..2551    +  misc_feature   cPPT/CTS (fragment): central polypurine tract and central termination sequence of HIV-1
   2553..2786    +  LTR            3' LTR (ΔU3): self-inactivating 3' long terminal repeat (LTR) from HIV-1
   2864..2985    +  polyA_signal   SV40 poly(A) signal: SV40 polyadenylation signal
   3025..3160    +  rep_origin     SV40 ori: SV40 origin of replication
   3181..3199    -  promoter       T7 promoter: promoter for bacteriophage T7 RNA polymerase
   3207..3362    +  CDS            lacZα (fragment): LacZα fragment of β-galactosidase; lacZ fragment
   3367..3795    +  rep_origin     f1 ori (sequence partly withheld): f1 bacteriophage origin of replication; arrow indicates direction of (+) strand synthesis
   3848..3952    +  promoter       AmpR promoter: bla
   3953..4813    +  CDS            AmpR: β-lactamase; bla; confers resistance to ampicillin, carbenicillin, and related antibiotics
   4984..5572    +  rep_origin     ori: high-copy-number ColE1/pMB1/pBR322/pUC origin of replication
   5755..5847    +  CDS            lacI (fragment): lac repressor; lacI; The lac repressor binds to the lac operator to inhibit transcription in E. coli. This inhibition can be relieved by adding lactose or isopropyl-β-D-thiogalactopyranoside (IPTG).
   5860..5881    +  protein_bind   CAP binding site: CAP binding activates transcription in the presence of cAMP. E. coli catabolite activator protein
   5896..5926    +  promoter       lac promoter: promoter for the E. coli lac operon
   5934..5950    +  protein_bind   lac operator: The lac repressor binds to the lac operator to inhibit transcription in E. coli. This inhibition can be relieved by adding lactose or isopropyl-β-D-thiogalactopyranoside (IPTG). lac repressor encoded by lacI
   5995..6013    +  promoter       T3 promoter: promoter for bacteriophage T3 RNA polymerase
   6041..6267    +  promoter       RSV promoter: Rous sarcoma virus enhancer/promoter
   6268..6448    +  LTR            5' LTR (truncated): truncated 5' long terminal repeat (LTR) from HIV-1
   6495..6620    +  misc_feature   HIV-1 Ψ: packaging signal of human immunodeficiency virus type 1
   6604..6967    +  CDS            HIV-1 gag (fragment): gag protein from human immunodeficiency virus 1; gag
   7113..7346    +  misc_feature   RRE: The Rev response element (RRE) of HIV-1 allows for Rev-dependent mRNA export from the nucleus to the cytoplasm.
   7723..7749    +  CDS            Rev (fragment): human immunodeficiency virus 1 (HIV-1) Rev protein; rev; enhances nuclear export of unspliced and incompletely spliced viral mRNAs
   7753..7993    +  promoter       U6 promoter: RNA polymerase III promoter for human U6 snRNA
   8023..8098    +  misc_RNA       gRNA scaffold: guide RNA scaffold for the Streptococcus pyogenes CRISPR/Cas9 system
   8154..8271    +  misc_feature   cPPT/CTS: central polypurine tract and central termination sequence of HIV-1
