[The description below was written by a language model from this plasmid's Addgene catalogue record and pLannotate feature annotations shown in this document.]
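Description:
EIF2AK1 gRNA (BRDN0001147917) is a third-generation lentiviral CRISPR guide plasmid built on the lentiGuide-Puro backbone and designed to target human EIF2AK1, the gene also known as HRI. It is about 8.3 kb and is maintained in E. coli as a high-copy plasmid through a ColE1/pUC-type origin with ampicillin resistance (β-lactamase). An f1 origin, an SV40 origin and remnants of lac and T7/T3 cloning-vector sequence are also annotated in the backbone.

The lentiviral transfer cassette starts with an RSV promoter fused to a truncated HIV-1 5' LTR, which makes genomic RNA production Tat-independent. It continues through the Ψ packaging signal with a partial gag sequence, the Rev response element and a cPPT/CTS, and ends at a self-inactivating ΔU3 3' LTR followed by an SV40 polyadenylation signal. Within this unit, a human U6 RNA polymerase III promoter drives the 20-nucleotide EIF2AK1 spacer joined to the Streptococcus pyogenes Cas9 guide RNA scaffold. Downstream, the EF-1α core promoter with its intron A expresses puromycin N-acetyltransferase for selection of transduced mammalian cells, and a WPRE enhances transcript expression.

The plasmid does not encode Cas9, so it must be used with a separate Cas9 vector such as lentiCas9-Blast or in cells that already express Cas9. The guide was designed against two EIF2AK1 reference transcripts and belongs to a human kinome gRNA collection produced with optimized sgRNA design rules. Its typical use is knockout of this kinase gene after lentiviral delivery and puromycin selection.
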