Addgene plasmid #77047: EIF2AK1 gRNA (BRDN0001147917)
Purpose: 3rd generation lentiviral gRNA plasmid targeting human EIF2AK1
Depositing lab: John Doench & David Root. Depositing organization: Broad Institute. Publication: Optimized sgRNA design to maximize activity and minimize off-target effects of CRISPR-Cas9. Doench JG, Fusi N, Sullender M, Hegde M, Vaimberg EW, Donovan KF, Smith I, Tothova Z, Wilen C, Orchard R, Virgin HW, Listgarten J, Root DE. Nat Biotechnol. 2016 Jan 18. doi: 10.1038/nbt.3437. PubMed 26780180.
Backbone
  Vector backbone: lentiGuide-Puro
  Backbone manufacturer: Zhang Lab (Addgene plasmid # 52963)
  Vector type: Mammalian Expression, Lentiviral, CRISPR
  Selectable markers: Puromycin
Growth in bacteria
  Bacterial resistance: Ampicillin, 100 μg/mL
  Growth temperature: 37°C
  Growth strain: DH5alpha
  Copy number: High Copy
Gene/Insert
  Gene/Insert name: EIF2AK1 (alt names: EIF2AK1; NM_001134335.1)
  gRNA/shRNA sequence: ATAGTCGAGAGAAACAAGCG
  Species: H. sapiens (human)
  Entrez Gene: EIF2AK1 (a.k.a. HCR, HRI, LEMSPAD, hHRI)
  Promoter: hU6
  Cloning method: Unknown
  Sequencing primers: 5′ U6-F; 3′ pS2-R
Terms and licenses: Academic/Nonprofit Terms; Industry Terms: Not Available to Industry
Depositor comments: The gRNA was designed to target the following Genbank reference sequence(s): NM_001134335.1,NM_014413.3. Note that this plasmid does NOT contain Cas9. It should be used in conjunction with lentiCas9-Blast (Addgene #52962) or otherwise with cell lines already expressing Cas9. Browse the full kinome gRNA library at http://www.addgene.org/pooled-library/broadgpp-human-kinome/ or visit http://www.broadinstitute.org/rnai/public/ for detailed protocols and information.
How to cite: EIF2AK1 gRNA (BRDN0001147917) was a gift from John Doench & David Root (Addgene plasmid # 77047 ; http://n2t.net/addgene:77047 ; RRID:Addgene_77047)
