>Addgene plasmid #77047 | EIF2AK1 gRNA (BRDN0001147917) | depositor partial sequence | sequence record 144507 | Target Sequence
ATAGTCGAGAGAAACAAGCG
