>Addgene plasmid #77047 | EIF2AK1 gRNA (BRDN0001147917) | addgene partial sequence | sequence record 187011 | hU6-F
GTAATAATTTCTTGGGTAGTTTGCAGTTTTAAAATTATGTTTTAAAATGGACTATCATATGCTTACCGTA
ACTTGAAAGTATTTCGATTTCTTGGCTTTATATATCTTGTGGAAAGGACGAAACACCGATAGTCGAGAGA
AACAAGCGGTTTTAGAGCTAGAAATAGCAAGTTAAAATAAGGCTAGTCCGTTATCAACTTGAAAAAGTGG
CACCGAGTCGGTGCTTTTTTAAGCTTGGCGTAACTAGATCTTGAGACAAATGGCAGTATTCATCCACAAT
TTTAAAAGAAAAGGGGGGATTGGGGGGTACAGTGCAGGGGAAAGAATAGTAGACATAATAGCAACAGACA
TACAAACTAAAGAATTACAAAAACAAATTACAAAAATTCAAAATTTTCGGGTTTATTACAGGGACAGCAG
AGATCCACTTTGGCGCCGGCTCGAGGGGGCCCGGGTGCAAAGATGGATAAAGTTTTAAACAGAGAGGAAT
CTTTGCAGCTAATGGACCTTCTAGGTCTTGAAAGGAGTGGGAATTGGCTCCGGTGCCCGTCAGTGGGCAG
AGCGCACATC
